>Addgene plasmid #20671 | pHJ320 | addgene full sequence | sequence record 156371 | Addgene NGS results
CATGCATTAGTTATTAATAGTAATCAATTACGGGGTCATTAGTTCATAGCCCATATATGGAGTTCCGCGT
TACATAACTTACGGTAAATGGCCCGCCTGGCTGACCGCCCAACGACCCCCGCCCATTGACGTCAATAATG
ACGTATGTTCCCATAGTAACGCCAATAGGGACTTTCCATTGACGTCAATGGGTGGAGTATTTACGGTAAA
CTGCCCACTTGGCAGTACATCAAGTGTATCATATGCCAAGTACGCCCCCTATTGACGTCAATGACGGTAA
ATGGCCCGCCTGGCATTATGCCCAGTACATGACCTTATGGGACTTTCCTACTTGGCAGTACATCTACGTA
TTAGTCATCGCTATTACCATGGTGATGCGGTTTTGGCAGTACATCAATGGGCGTGGATAGCGGTTTGACT
CACGGGGATTTCCAAGTCTCCACCCCATTGACGTCAATGGGAGTTTGTTTTGGCACCAAAATCAACGGGA
CTTTCCAAAATGTCGTAACAACTCCGCCCCATTGACGCAAATGGGCGGTAGGCGTGTACGGTGGGAGGTC
TATATAAGCAGAGCTGGTTTAGTGAACCGTCAGATCCGCTAGCGCTACCGGACTCAGATCTCGAGCTCAA
GCTTCGAATTCATGCCCAAAACGATCAGTGTGCGTGTGACCACCATGGATGCAGAGCTGGAGTTTGCCAT
CCAGCCCAACACCACCGGGAAGCAGCTATTTGACCAGGTGGTGAAAACTATTGGCTTGAGGGAAGTTTGG
TTCTTTGGTCTGCAGTACCAGGACACTAAAGGTTTCTCCACCTGGCTGAAACTCAATAAGAAGGTGACTG
CCCAGGATGTGCGGAAGGAAAGCCCCCTGCTCTTTAAGTTCCGTGCCAAGTTCTACCCTGAGGATGTGTC
CGAGGAATTGATTCAGGACATCACTCAGCGCCTGTTCTTTCTGCAAGTGAAAGAGGGCATTCTCAATGAT
GATATTTACTGCCCGCCTGAGACCGCTGTGCTGCTGGCCTCGTATGCTGTCCAGTCTAAGTATGGCGACT
TCAATAAGGAAGTGCATAAGTCTGGCTACCTGGCCGGAGACAAGTTGCTCCCGCAGAGAGTCCTGGAACA
GCACAAACTCAACAAGGACCAGTGGGAGGAGCGGATCCAGGTGTGGCATGAGGAACACCGTGGCATGCTC
AGGGAGGATGCTGTCCTGGAATATCTGAAGATTGCTCAAGATCTGGAGATGTATGGTGTGAACTACTTCA
GCATCAAGAACAAGAAAGGCTCAGAGCTGTGGCTGGGGGTGGATGCCCTGGGTCTCAACATCTATGAGCA
GAATGACAGACTAACTCCCAAGATAGGCTTCCCCTGGAGTGAAATCAGGAACATCTCTTTCAATGATAAG
AAATTTGTCATCAAGCCCATTGACAAAAAAGCCCCGGACTTCGTCTTCTATGCTCCCCGGCTGCGGATTA
ACAAGCGGATCTTGGCCTTGTGCATGGGGAACCATGAACTATACATGCGCCGTCGCAAGCCTGATACCAT
TGAGGTGCAGCAGATGAAGGCACAGGCCCGGGAGGAGAAGCACCAGAAGCAGATGGAGCGTGCTATGCTG
GAAAATGAGAAGAAGAAGCGTGAAATGGCAGAGAAGGAGAAAGAGAAGATTGAACGGGAGAAGGAGGAGC
TGATGGAGAGGCTGAAGCAGATCGAGGAACAGACTAAGAAGGCTCAGCAAGAACTGGAAGAACAGACCCG
TAGGGCTCTGGAACTTGAGCAGGAACGGAAGCGTGCCCAGAGCGAGGCTGAAAAGCTGGCCAAGGAGCGT
CAAGAAGCTGAAGAGGCCAAGGAGGCCTTGCTGCAGGCCTCCCGGGACCAGAAAAAGACTCAGGAACAGC
TGGCCTTGGAAATGGCAGAGCTGACAGCTCGAATCTCCCAGCTGGAGATGGCCCGACAGAAGAAGGAGAG
TGAGGCTGTGGAGTGGCAGCAGAAGGCCCAGATGGTACAGGAAGACTTGGAGAAGACCCGTGCTGAGCTG
AAGACTGCCATGAGTACACCTCATGTGGCAGAGCCTGCTGAGAATGAGCAGGATGAGCAGGATGAGAATG
GG
[270 nt withheld, positions 2103-2372]
CCGTCGACGGTACCGCGGGCCCGGGATCCACCGGTCGCCACCATGGTGAGCAAGGGCGAGGAGCTGTTCA
CCGGGGTGGTGCCCATCCTGGTCGAGCTGGACGGCGACGTAAACGGCCACAAGTTCAGCGTGTCCGGCGA
GGGCGAGGGCGATGCCACCTACGGCAAGCTGACCCTGAAGTTCATCTGCACCACCGGCAAGCTGCCCGTG
CCCTGGCCCACCCTCGTGACCACCCTGACCTACGGCGTGCAGTGCTTCAGCCGCTACCCCGACCACATGA
AGCAGCACGACTTCTTCAAGTCCGCCATGCCCGAAGGCTACGTCCAGGAGCGCACCATCTTCTTCAAGGA
CGACGGCAACTACAAGACCCGCGCCGAGGTGAAGTTCGAGGGCGACACCCTGGTGAACCGCATCGAGCTG
AAGGGCATCGACTTCAAGGAGGACGGCAACATCCTGGGGCACAAGCTGGAGTACAACTACAACAGCCACA
ACGTCTATATCATGGCCGACAAGCAGAAGAACGGCATCAAGGTGAACTTCAAGATCCGCCACAACATCGA
GGACGGCAGCGTGCAGCTCGCCGACCACTACCAGCAGAACACCCCCATCGGCGACGGCCCCGTGCTGCTG
CCCGACAACCACTACCTGAGCACCCAGTCCGCCCTGAGCAAAGACCCCAACGAGAAGCGCGATCACATGG
TCCTGCTGGAGTTCGTGACCGCCGCCGGGATCACTCTCGGCATGGACGAGCTGTACAAGTAAAGCGGCCG
CGACTCTAGATCATAATCAGCCATACCACATTTGTAGAGGTTTTACTTGCTTTAAAAAACCTCCCACACC
TCCCCCTGAACCTGAAACATAAAATGAATGCAATTGTTGTTGTTAACTTGTTTATTGCAGCTTATAATGG
TTACAAATAAAGCAATAGCATCACAAATTTCACAAATAAAGCATTTTTTTCACTGCATTCTAGTTGTGGT
TTGTCCAAACTCATCAATGTATCTTAAGGCGTAAATTGTAAGCGTTAATATTTTGTTAAAATTCGCGTTA
AATTTTTGTTAAATCAGCTCATTTTTTAACCAATAGGCCGAAATCGGCAAAATCCCTTATAAATCAAAAG
AATAGACCGAGATAGGGT
[37 nt withheld, positions 3511-3547]
AAAGAACGTGGACTCCAACGTCAAAGG
[49 nt withheld, positions 3575-3623]
T
[91 nt withheld, positions 3625-3715]
G
[124 nt withheld, positions 3717-3840]
CAGGTGGCACTTTTCGGGGAAATGTGCGCGGAACCCCTATTTGTTTATTTTTCTAAATACATTCAAATAT
GTATCCGCTCATGAGACAATAACCCTGATAAATGCTTCAATAATATTGAAAAAGGAAGAGTCCTGAGGCG
GAAAGAACCAGCTGTGGAATGTGTGTCAGTTAGGGTGTGGAAAGTCCCCAGGCTCCCCAGCAGGCAGAAG
TATGCAAAGCATGCATCTCAATTAGTCAGCAACCAGGTGTGGAAAGTCCCCAGGCTCCCCAGCAGGCAGA
AGTATGCAAAGCATGCATCTCAATTAGTCAGCAACCATAGTCCCGCCCCTAACTCCGCCCATCCCGCCCC
TAACTCCGCCCAGTTCCGCCCATTCTCCGCCCCATGGCTGACTAATTTTTTTTATTTATGCAGAGGCCGA
GGCCGCCTCGGCCTCTGAGCTATTCCAGAAGTAGTGAGGAGGCTTTTTTGGAGGCCTAGGCTTTTGCAAA
GATCGATCAAGAGACAGGATGAGGATCGTTTCGCATGATTGAACAAGATGGATTGCACGCAGGTTCTCCG
GCCGCTTGGGTGGAGAGGCTATTCGGCTATGACTGGGCACAACAGACAATCGGCTGCTCTGATGCCGCCG
TGTTCCGGCTGTCAGCGCAGGGGCGCCCGGTTCTTTTTGTCAAGACCGACCTGTCCGGTGCCCTGAATGA
ACTGCAAGACGAGGCAGCGCGGCTATCGTGGCTGGCCACGACGGGCGTTCCTTGCGCAGCTGTGCTCGAC
GTTGTCACTGAAGCGGGAAGGGACTGGCTGCTATTGGGCGAAGTGCCGGGGCAGGATCTCCTGTCATCTC
ACCTTGCTCCTGCCGAGAAAGTATCCATCATGGCTGATGCAATGCGGCGGCTGCATACGCTTGATCCGGC
TACCTGCCCATTCGACCACCAAGCGAAACATCGCATCGAGCGAGCACGTACTCGGATGGAAGCCGGTCTT
GTCGATCAGGATGATCTGGACGAAGAGCATCAGGGGCTCGCGCCAGCCGAACTGTTCGCCAGGCTCAAGG
CGAGCATGCCCGACGGCGAGGATCTCGTCGTGACCCATGGCGATGCCTGCTTGCCGAATATCATGGTGGA
AAATGGCCGCTTTTCTGGATTCATCGACTGTGGCCGGCTGGGTGTGGCGGACCGCTATCAGGACATAGCG
TTGGCTACCCGTGATATTGCTGAAGAGCTTGGCGGCGAATGGGCTGACCGCTTCCTCGTGCTTTACGGTA
TCGCCGCTCCCGATTCGCAGCGCATCGCCTTCTATCGCCTTCTTGACGAGTTCTTCTGAGCGGGACTCTG
GGGTTCGAAATGACCGACCAAGCGACGCCCAACCTGCCATCACGAGATTTCGATTCCACCGCCGCCTTCT
ATGAAAGGTTGGGCTTCGGAATCGTTTTCCGGGACGCCGGCTGGATGATCCTCCAGCGCGGGGATCTCAT
GCTGGAGTTCTTCGCCCACCCTAGGGGGAGGCTAACTGAAACACGGAAGGAGACAATACCGGAAGGAACC
CGCGCTATGACGGCAATAAAAAGACAGAATAAAACGCACGGTGTTGGGTCGTTTGTTCATAAACGCGGGG
TTCGGTCCCAGGGCTGGCACTCTGTCGATACCCCACCGAGACCCCATTGGGGCCAATACGCCCGCGTTTC
TTCCTTTTCCCCACCCCACCCCCCAAGTTCGGGTGAAGGCCCAGGGCTCGCAGCCAACGTCGGGGCGGCA
GGCCCTGCCATAGCCTCAGGTTACTCATATATACTTTAGATTGATTTAAAACTTCATTTTTAATTTAAAA
GGATCTAGGTGAAGATCCTTTTTGATAATCTCATGACCAAAATCCCTTAACGTGAGTTTTCGTTCCACTG
AGCGTCAGACCCCGTAGAAAAGATCAAAGGATCTTCTTGAGATCCTTTTTTTCTGCGCGTAATCTGCTGC
TTGCAAACAAAAAAACCACCGCTACCAGCGGTGGTTTGTTTGCCGGATCAAGAGCTACCAACTCTTTTTC
CGAAGGTAACTGGCTTCAGCAGAGCGCAGATACCAAATACTGTTCTTCTAGTGTAGCCGTAGTTAGGCCA
CCACTTCAAGAACTCTGTAGCACCGCCTACATACCTCGCTCTGCTAATCCTGTTACCAGTGGCTGCTGCC
AGTGGCGATAAGTCGTGTCTTACCGGGTTGGACTCAAGACGATAGTTACCGGATAAGGCGCAGCGGTCGG
GCTGAACGGGGGGTTCGTGCACACAGCCCAGCTTGGAGCGAACGACCTACACCGAACTGAGATACCTACA
GCGTGAGCTATGAGAAAGCGCCACGCTTCCCGAAGGGAGAAAGGCGGACAGGTATCCGGTAAGCGGCAGG
GTCGGAACAGGAGAGCGCACGAGGGAGCTTCCAGGGGGAAACGCCTGGTATCTTTATAGTCCTGTCGGGT
TTCGCCACCTCTGACTTGAGCGTCGATTTTTGTGATGCTCGTCAGGGGGGCGGAGCCTATGGAAAAACGC
CAGCAACGCGGCCTTTTTACGGTTCCTGGCCTTTTGCTGGCCTTTTGCTCACATGTTCTTTCCTGCGTTA
TCCCCTGATTCTGTGGATAACCGTATTACCGC
Features (pLannotate 1.2.2; 16 found; start..end, strand, type, name):
     68..371     +  enhancer       CMV enhancer: human cytomegalovirus immediate early enhancer
    372..575     +  promoter       CMV promoter: human cytomegalovirus (CMV) immediate early promoter
    598..641     +  misc_feature   MCS (fragment): multiple cloning site
    642..2372    +  CDS            MSN (sequence partly withheld): MOES_HUMAN - Experimental evidence at protein level: Swiss-Prot protein existence level 1. Ezrin-radixin-moesin (ERM) family protein that connects the actin cytoskeleton to the plasma membrane and thereby regulates the structure and function of specific domains of the cell cortex. Tethers actin filaments by oscillating between a resting and an activated state providing transient interactions between moesin and the actin cytoskeleton (PubMed:10212266). Once phosphorylated on its C-terminal threonine, moesin is activated leading to interaction with F-actin and cytoskeletal rearrangement (PubMed:
   2375..2407    +  misc_feature   MCS (fragment): multiple cloning site
   2415..3134    +  CDS            EGFP: the original enhanced GFP (Yang et al., 1996) mammalian codon-optimized
   3151..3234    +  CDS            large T antigen (fragment): large T antigen from SV40 (simian virus 40)
   3257..3378    +  polyA_signal   SV40 poly(A) signal: SV40 polyadenylation signal
   3412..3840    -  rep_origin     f1 ori (sequence partly withheld): f1 bacteriophage origin of replication; arrow indicates direction of (+) strand synthesis
   3867..3971    +  promoter       AmpR promoter: bla
   3973..4330    +  promoter       SV40 promoter: SV40 enhancer and early promoter
   4365..5159    +  CDS            NeoR/KanR: aminoglycoside phosphotransferase from Tn5; aph(3')-II (or nptII); confers resistance to neomycin, kanamycin, and G418 (Geneticin®)
   5180..5332    +  CDS            ble (fragment): BLE_KLEPN - Experimental evidence at protein level: Swiss-Prot protein existence level 1. Binding protein with a strong affinity to the bleomycin family of antibiotics. Binds to CL990; an antimitotic-antibiotic compound. From Klebsiella pneumoniae.
   5391..5438    +  polyA_signal   HSV TK poly(A) signal: herpes simplex virus thymidine kinase polyadenylation signal (Cole and Stacy, 1985)
   5529..5545    -  polyA_signal   bGH poly(A) signal (fragment): bovine growth hormone polyadenylation signal
   5767..6355    +  rep_origin     ori: high-copy-number ColE1/pMB1/pBR322/pUC origin of replication
