[The description below was written by a language model from this plasmid's Addgene catalogue record and pLannotate feature annotations shown in this document.]
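Description:
pHJ320 is a mammalian expression plasmid built on the pEGFP-N1 backbone that encodes human moesin (MSN) fused at its C terminus to EGFP. The 1,731 bp moesin coding sequence was inserted between the EcoRI and SalI sites of the multiple cloning site, both of which are retained, so that it sits downstream of the human cytomegalovirus immediate early enhancer and promoter and upstream of the EGFP open reading frame. The two coding regions are separated only by a short stretch of residual polylinker, and the transcript ends at the SV40 polyadenylation signal. The sequenced plasmid is 6,462 nt, consistent with the stated backbone and insert sizes.

Propagation in bacteria relies on a high-copy ColE1/pUC-type origin, and an f1 origin is also present, which would allow single-stranded DNA production. A single NeoR/KanR gene (Tn5 aminoglycoside phosphotransferase) serves both hosts. A bacterial bla-type promoter drives it for kanamycin selection in E. coli, and the adjacent SV40 enhancer/early promoter drives it for G418 selection of transfected mammalian cells, with an HSV TK polyadenylation signal following the cassette. The short large T antigen, ble and bGH poly(A) fragments in the annotation are small partial matches rather than functional elements.

Moesin is an ezrin-radixin-moesin (ERM) protein that links the actin cytoskeleton to the plasma membrane, switching between resting and activated states. The GFP fusion allows its localization to be followed in living or fixed cells. The associated publication concerns release of ERM proteins from the lymphocyte membrane after phospholipase C-mediated PIP2 hydrolysis, which suggests the construct was used to image moesin's membrane association in that context.
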