Addgene plasmid #20671: pHJ320
Depositing lab: Stephen Shaw. Depositing organization: National Cancer Institute (NCI). Publication: Phospholipase C-mediated hydrolysis of PIP2 releases ERM proteins from lymphocyte membrane. Hao JJ, Liu Y, Kruhlak M, Debell KE, Rellahan BL, Shaw S. J Cell Biol. 2009 Feb 9. 184(3):451-62. 10.1083/jcb.200807047 PubMed 19204146.
Backbone
  Vector backbone: pEGFP-N1
  Backbone size w/o insert (bp): 4700
  Vector type: Mammalian Expression
  Selectable markers: Neomycin (select with G418)
Growth in bacteria
  Bacterial resistance: Kanamycin, 50 μg/mL
  Growth temperature: 37°C
  Growth strain: DH5alpha
  Growth instructions: DH5a
  Copy number: High Copy
Gene/Insert
  Gene/Insert name: Moesin (alt name: MSN)
  Species: H. sapiens (human)
  Insert size (bp): 1731
  GenBank ID: NM_002444
  Entrez Gene: MSN (a.k.a. HEL70, IMD50)
  Tag / fusion protein: GFP (C terminal on backbone)
  Cloning method: Restriction Enzyme; 5′ cloning site EcoRI (not destroyed); 3′ cloning site SalI (not destroyed)
  Sequencing primers: 5′ GTGCATAAGTCTGGCTAC; 3′ GATGAGCAGGATGAGAAT
Terms and licenses: Academic/Nonprofit Terms; Industry Terms: Not Available to Industry
How to cite: pHJ320 was a gift from Stephen Shaw (Addgene plasmid # 20671 ; http://n2t.net/addgene:20671 ; RRID:Addgene_20671)
