>Addgene plasmid #20671 | pHJ320 | addgene partial sequence | sequence record 26192 | 20671 with EGFP-N
GCTCCTCGCCCTTGCTCACCATGGTGGCGACCGGTGGATCCCGGGCCCGCGGTACCGTCGACGG
[270 nt withheld, positions 65-334]
CCCATTCTCATCCTGCTCATCCTGCTCATTCTCAGCAGGCTCTGCCACATGAGGTGTACTCATGGCAGTC
TTCAGCTCAGCACGGGTCTTCTCCAAGTCTTCCTGTACCATCTGGGCCTTCTGCTGCCACTCCACAGCCT
CACTCTCCTTCTTCTGTCGGGCCATCTCCAGCTGGGAGATTCGAGCTGTCAGCTCTGCCATTTCCAAGGC
CAGCTGTTCCTGAGTCTTTTTCTGGTCCCGGGAGGCCTGCAGCAAGGCCTCCTTGGCCTCTTCAGCTTCT
TGACGCTCCTTGGCCAGCTTTTCAGCCTCGCTCTGGGCACGCTTCCGTTCCTGCTCAAGTTCCAGAGCCC
TACGGGTCTGTTCTTCCAGTTCTTGCTGAGCCTTCTTAGTCTGTTCCTCGATCTGCTTCAGCCTCTCCAT
CAGC
